>Addgene plasmid #1190 | pYS104 | addgene partial sequence | sequence record 16459 | 1190 with M13 Reverse
ACCGAATACCCTCACTAAAGGGAACAAAAGCTGGTACCGGGCCCCCCCTCGAGGTCGACGGTATCGATTC
AAAGGCGTTATTCAGCATCATTGGAAGTGAAATGGACTGGGTCGACGACAAGTTGGCCTCTAAGTTTGTC
TTCAAGAATCCAAACTCCAAGGGCACATGCGGTTGTGGCGAGAGTTTCATGGTTTAAAAACCTTCTGCAC
CATTTTTAGAAAAAAAGAATCTACCTATTCACTTATTTATTCATTTACTTATTTATTTACATATTTATCA
TACATATTAACATTGAACCCTCCATCGTGGTAGTGTTTGCTGTTCCTAACTTTTCTTTCGTTGTTCTTGT
AGATATATATTTTTCCAGAATTTTCTAGAAGGGTTATTAATTACAATCTTAAACGTTCCATAAGGGGCCG
CGATTTTTTTGTTCAATTTTCAACAGGGGGCCCATCTCAAAGAACTGCAAATTATATCACAGTAAAAGGC
AAAGGGGCGCAAACTTATGCAACCTGCCAGATTATTATATAAGGCATTGTAATCTTGCCTCAATTCCTTC
ATAATTCGTTCCTTTGTCACTTGTTCCTTTTTACCCTTGAATCGAATCAGCAATAACAAAGAAAAAAGAA
ATCAACTACACGTACCATAAAATATACAGAATATATGAACGACCAAACGCAATTTACAGAAAGGGCTCTA
ACGATTTTGACGTTGGCTCAAAAATTGGCTTCGGATCATCAACATCCACAATTACAAACCTATACATATT
CTAGCTGCCTTCATTGAAACGCCAGAAGAT
