[The description below was written by a language model from this plasmid's Addgene catalogue record.]
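Description:
pYS104 is a yeast expression plasmid built on the pRS316 backbone, a yeast–E. coli shuttle vector of about 4.9 kb. It is selected in yeast through the URA3 auxotrophic marker, which complements uracil auxotrophy in ura3 strains, and in bacteria through ampicillin resistance, where it is recorded as a high-copy plasmid. pRS316 is generally known as a centromeric (CEN/ARS) vector maintained at low copy in yeast, which suits near-physiological expression, although the record itself does not list the replication elements and no feature table is available to confirm them.

The insert is a roughly 3.3 kb fragment of Saccharomyces cerevisiae genomic DNA carrying the wild-type HSP104 gene (YLL026W) together with 588 bp of its 5′ upstream region, cloned between ClaI and SphI sites that both remain intact. Because the native upstream sequence is included, expression is driven by the gene's own promoter rather than by a heterologous one; no epitope tags, reporters or mutations are recorded. Hsp104 is a protein-remodelling chaperone of the AAA+ family that disaggregates stress-damaged proteins and affects the propagation of yeast prions.

The associated publication addresses the prion hypothesis for inheritance of a phenotypic trait in yeast. The plasmid is therefore suited to supplying wild-type Hsp104 under native regulation, for example to complement hsp104 deletion strains or to serve as a wild-type control alongside mutant alleles. The record does not spell out these specific uses.
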