Addgene plasmid #1190: pYS104
Depositing lab: Susan Lindquist. Depositing organization: Whitehead Institute for Biomedical Research. Publication: Support for the prion hypothesis for inheritance of a phenotypic trait in yeast. Patino MM, Liu JJ, Glover JR, Lindquist S. Science 1996 Aug 2;273(5275):622-6. 10.1126/science.273.5275.622 PubMed 8662547.
Backbone
  Vector backbone: pRS316
  Backbone manufacturer: Hieter
  Backbone size w/o insert (bp): 4895
  Vector type: Yeast Expression
  Selectable markers: URA3
Growth in bacteria
  Bacterial resistance: Ampicillin, 100 μg/mL
  Growth temperature: 37°C
  Growth strain: DH5alpha
  Copy number: High Copy
Gene/Insert
  Gene/Insert name: Hsp104
  Species: S. cerevisiae (budding yeast)
  Insert size (bp): 3314
  Mutation: wild-type Hsp104 sequence with 588bp of 5' promoter region included.
  GenBank ID: NC_001144
  Entrez Gene: HSP104 (a.k.a. YLL026W)
  Cloning method: Restriction Enzyme; 5′ cloning site ClaI (not destroyed); 3′ cloning site SphI (not destroyed)
  Sequencing primers: 5′ M13 Reverse
Terms and licenses: Academic/Nonprofit Terms; Industry Terms: Not Available to Industry
How to cite: pYS104 was a gift from Susan Lindquist (Addgene plasmid # 1190 ; http://n2t.net/addgene:1190 ; RRID:Addgene_1190)
